Addgene plasmid #125826: pET151-GST-PP-RPN13 (19-132) R104A
Purpose: Expresses GST-RPN13 (19-132) R104A in E.coli
Depositing lab: Chris Hill. Depositing organization: University of Utah. Publication: Phosphorylation of Tyr950 in the proteasome scaffolding protein RPN2 modulates its interaction with the ubiquitin receptor RPN13. Hemmis CW, Heard SC, Hill CP. J Biol Chem. 2019 May 7. pii: AC119.008881. doi: 10.1074/jbc.AC119.008881. PubMed 31064842.
Backbone
  Vector backbone: pET151-D-TOPO
  Modifications to backbone: N-terminal His-tag removed
  Vector type: Bacterial Expression
Growth in bacteria
  Bacterial resistance: Ampicillin, 100 μg/mL
  Growth temperature: 37°C
  Growth strain: DH5alpha
  Copy number: Unknown
Gene/Insert
  Gene/Insert name: RPN13 (alt name: ADRM1)
  Species: H. sapiens (human)
  Insert size (bp): 339
  Mutation: changed arginine 104 to alanine
  GenBank ID: NM_175573
  Entrez Gene: ADRM1 (a.k.a. ARM-1, ARM1, GP110, PSMD16)
  Promoter: T7
  Tag / fusion protein: GST (N terminal on insert)
  Cloning method: TOPO Cloning
  Sequencing primers: 5′ T7; 3′ T7Ter
Terms and licenses: Academic/Nonprofit Terms; Industry Terms: Not Available to Industry
How to cite: pET151-GST-PP-RPN13 (19-132) R104A was a gift from Chris Hill (Addgene plasmid # 125826 ; http://n2t.net/addgene:125826 ; RRID:Addgene_125826)
