[The description below was written by a language model from this plasmid's Addgene catalogue record and the feature table of its GenBank file.]
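Description:
pET151-GST-PP-RPN13 (19-132) R104A is a 6.7 kb bacterial expression plasmid built on the pET151-D-TOPO backbone, from which the vector's N-terminal His-tag has been removed. It is maintained in E. coli through a ColE1/pBR322-type origin accompanied by the bom region and the rop gene, which restrains copy number (the catalogue lists copy number as unknown). Selection is by ampicillin resistance from the bla gene under its own promoter.

The expression cassette is a standard T7lac arrangement. A T7 promoter is followed immediately by a lac operator, then the strong ribosome binding site from phage T7 gene 10, with a T7 terminator downstream. A plasmid-borne lacI gene supplies the repressor, so transcription stays off until IPTG is added in a host that provides T7 RNA polymerase. The open reading frame begins with Schistosoma japonicum glutathione S-transferase, followed by a human rhinovirus 3C/PreScission protease recognition site (the "PP" in the name). It then continues into a 339 bp fragment of human RPN13 (ADRM1) encoding residues 19-132, with arginine 104 changed to alanine. The feature table does not annotate the RPN13 segment itself, but the unannotated interval between the protease site and the terminator is where it would lie.

The design allows the fusion protein to be captured on glutathione resin, and the GST moiety can be cleaved off to release the RPN13 fragment. RPN13 is a proteasomal ubiquitin receptor, and the associated publication concerns how its interaction with the scaffolding subunit RPN2 is modulated by RPN2 phosphorylation. The R104A variant presumably serves as a point mutant for probing that interaction, although the record does not state its specific effect.
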