LOCUS       Exported 6708 bp ds-DNA circular SYN 13-MAY-2021
DEFINITION  Expresses GST-RPN13 (19-132) R104A in E.coli.
ACCESSION   .
VERSION     .
KEYWORDS    pET151-GST-PP-RPN13 (19-132) R104A
SOURCE      synthetic DNA construct
  ORGANISM  synthetic DNA construct
REFERENCE   1 (bases 1 to 6708)
  AUTHORS   Hemmis CW, Heard SC, Hill CP
  TITLE     Phosphorylation of Tyr950 in the proteasome scaffolding protein RPN2
            modulates its interaction with the ubiquitin receptor RPN13.
  JOURNAL   J Biol Chem. 2019 May 7. pii: AC119.008881. doi:
            10.1074/jbc.AC119.008881.
  PUBMED    31064842
REFERENCE   2 (bases 1 to 6708)
  AUTHORS   .
  TITLE     Direct Submission
  JOURNAL   Exported May 13, 2021 from SnapGene Server 1.1.58
            http://www.snapgene.com
FEATURES             Location/Qualifiers
     source          1..6708
                     /organism="synthetic DNA construct"
                     /mol_type="other DNA"
     protein_bind    1..25
                     /label=lac operator
                     /bound_moiety="lac repressor encoded by lacI"
                     /note="The lac repressor binds to the lac operator to
                     inhibit transcription in E. coli. This inhibition can be
                     relieved by adding lactose or
                     isopropyl-beta-D-thiogalactopyranoside (IPTG)."
     RBS             40..62
                     /note="efficient ribosome binding site from bacteriophage
                     T7 gene 10 (Olins and Rangwala, 1989)"
     CDS             91..744
                     /codon_start=1
                     /product="glutathione S-transferase from Schistosoma
                     japonicum"
                     /label=GST
                     /translation="MSPILGYWKIKGLVQPTRLLLEYLEEKYEEHLYERDEGDKWRNKK
                     FELGLEFPNLPYYIDGDVKLTQSMAIIRYIADKHNMLGGCPKERAEISMLEGAVLDIRY
                     GVSRIAYSKDFETLKVDFLSKLPEMLKMFEDRLCHKTYLNGDHVTHPDFMLYDALDVVL
                     YMDPMCLDAFPKLVCFKKRIEAIPQIDKYLKSSKYIAWPLQGWQATFGGGDHPPK"
     primer_bind     702..724
                     /label=pGEX 5'
                     /note="pGEX vectors, Glutathione-S-transferase, forward
                     primer"
     CDS             751..774
                     /codon_start=1
                     /product="recognition and cleavage site for human
                     rhinovirus 3C and PreScission proteases"
                     /label=HRV 3C site
                     /translation="LEVLFQGP"
     primer_bind     complement(1182..1200)
                     /label=T7 Term
                     /note="T7 terminator, reverse primer"
     terminator      1196..1243
                     /label=T7 terminator
                     /note="transcription terminator for bacteriophage T7 RNA
                     polymerase"
     primer_bind     complement(1481..1499)
                     /label=pBRforEco
                     /note="pBR322 vectors, upsteam of EcoRI site, forward
                     primer"
     promoter        1567..1671
                     /gene="bla"
                     /label=AmpR promoter
     CDS             1672..2532
                     /codon_start=1
                     /gene="bla"
                     /product="beta-lactamase"
                     /label=AmpR
                     /note="confers resistance to ampicillin, carbenicillin, and
                     related antibiotics"
                     /translation="MSIQHFRVALIPFFAAFCLPVFAHPETLVKVKDAEDQLGARVGYI
                     ELDLNSGKILESFRPEERFPMMSTFKVLLCGAVLSRVDAGQEQLGRRIHYSQNDLVEYS
                     PVTEKHLTDGMTVRELCSAAITMSDNTAANLLLTTIGGPKELTAFLHNMGDHVTRLDRW
                     EPELNEAIPNDERDTTMPAAMATTLRKLLTGELLTLASRQQLIDWMEADKVAGPLLRSA
                     LPAGWFIADKSGAGERGSRGIIAALGPDGKPSRIVVIYTTGSQATMDERNRQIAEIGAS
                     LIKHW"
     primer_bind     complement(1890..1909)
                     /label=Amp-R
                     /note="Ampicillin resistance gene, reverse primer"
     rep_origin      2703..3291
                     /direction=RIGHT
                     /label=ori
                     /note="high-copy-number ColE1/pMB1/pBR322/pUC origin of
                     replication"
     primer_bind     3192..3211
                     /label=pBR322ori-F
                     /note="pBR322 origin, forward primer"
     primer_bind     3445..3462
                     /label=L4440
                     /note="L4440 vector, forward primer"
     misc_feature    3477..3616
                     /label=bom
                     /note="basis of mobility region from pBR322"
     primer_bind     complement(3542..3561)
                     /label=pRS-marker
                     /note="pRS vectors, use to sequence yeast selectable
                     marker"
     primer_bind     3702..3724
                     /label=pGEX 3'
                     /note="pGEX vectors, reverse primer"
     CDS             complement(3718..3909)
                     /codon_start=1
                     /gene="rop"
                     /product="Rop protein, which maintains plasmids at low copy
                     number"
                     /label=rop
                     /translation="MTKQEKTALNMARFIRSQTLTLLEKLNELDADEQADICESLHDHA
                     DELYRSCLARFGDDGENL"
     CDS             complement(5221..6303)
                     /codon_start=1
                     /gene="lacI"
                     /product="lac repressor"
                     /label=lacI
                     /note="The lac repressor binds to the lac operator to
                     inhibit transcription in E. coli. This inhibition can be
                     relieved by adding lactose or
                     isopropyl-beta-D-thiogalactopyranoside (IPTG)."
                     /translation="MKPVTLYDVAEYAGVSYQTVSRVVNQASHVSAKTREKVEAAMAEL
                     NYIPNRVAQQLAGKQSLLIGVATSSLALHAPSQIVAAIKSRADQLGASVVVSMVERSGV
                     EACKAAVHNLLAQRVSGLIINYPLDDQDAIAVEAACTNVPALFLDVSDQTPINSIIFSH
                     EDGTRLGVEHLVALGHQQIALLAGPLSSVSARLRLAGWHKYLTRNQIQPIAEREGDWSA
                     MSGFQQTMQMLNEGIVPTAMLVANDQMALGAMRAITESGLRVGADISVVGYDDTEDSSC
                     YIPPLTTIKQDFRLLGQTSVDRLLQLSQGQAVKGNQLLPVSLVKRKTTLAPNTQTASPR
                     ALADSLMQLARQVSRLESGQ"
     primer_bind     6265..6284
                     /label=LacI-R
                     /note="LacI, reverse primer"
     promoter        complement(6304..6381)
                     /gene="lacI"
                     /label=lacI promoter
     primer_bind     6587..6606
                     /label=pBRrevBam
                     /note="pBR322 vectors, tet region, downstream of BamHI,
                     reverse primer"
     primer_bind     6690..1
                     /label=T7
                     /note="T7 promoter, forward primer"
     promoter        6690..6708
                     /label=T7 promoter
                     /note="promoter for bacteriophage T7 RNA polymerase"
ORIGIN
        1 ggaattgtga gcggataaca attcccctct agaaataatt ttgtttaact ttaagaagga
       61 gatatacata tgggaattga tcccttcacc atgtccccta tactaggtta ttggaaaatt
      121 aagggccttg tgcaacccac tcgacttctt ttggaatatc ttgaagaaaa atatgaagag
      181 catttgtatg agcgcgatga aggtgataaa tggcgaaaca aaaagtttga attgggtttg
      241 gagtttccca atcttcctta ttatattgat ggtgatgtta aattaacaca gtctatggcc
      301 atcatacgtt atatagctga caagcacaac atgttgggtg gttgtccaaa agagcgtgca
      361 gagatttcaa tgcttgaagg agcggttttg gatattagat acggtgtttc gagaattgca
      421 tatagtaaag actttgaaac tctcaaagtt gattttctta gcaagctacc tgaaatgctg
      481 aaaatgttcg aagatcgttt atgtcataaa acatatttaa atggtgatca tgtaacccat
      541 cctgacttca tgttgtatga cgctcttgat gttgttttat acatggaccc aatgtgcctg
      601 gatgcgttcc caaaattagt ttgttttaaa aaacgtattg aagctatccc acaaattgat
      661 aagtacttga aatccagcaa gtatatagca tggcctttgc agggctggca agccacgttt
      721 ggtggtggcg accatcctcc aaaatcggat ctggaagttc tgttccaggg gccgtccaac
      781 aagtacttgg tggagtttcg ggcgggaaag atgtccctga aggggaccac cgtgactccg
      841 gataagcgga aagggctggt gtacattcag cagacggacg actcgcttat tcacttctgc
      901 tggaaggaca ggacgtccgg gaacgtggaa gacgacttga tcatcttccc tgacgactgt
      961 gagttcaagc gggtgccgca gtgccccagc gggagggtct acgtgctgaa gttcaaggca
     1021 gggtccaagg cgcttttctt ctggatgcag gaacccaaga cagaccagga tgaggagcat
     1081 tgccggaaag tcaacgagta tctgaacaac cccccgtaaa agggcgagct cagatccggc
     1141 tgctaacaaa gcccgaaagg aagctgagtt ggctgctgcc accgctgagc aataactagc
     1201 ataacccctt ggggcctcta aacgggtctt gaggggtttt ttgctgaaag gaggaactat
     1261 atccggatat cccgcaagag gcccggcagt accggcataa ccaagcctat gcctacagca
     1321 tccagggtga cggtgccgag gatgacgatg agcgcattgt tagatttcat acacggtgcc
     1381 tgactgcgtt agcaatttaa ctgtgataaa ctaccgcatt aaagctagct tatcgatgat
     1441 aagctgtcaa acatgagaat taattcttga agacgaaagg gcctcgtgat acgcctattt
     1501 ttataggtta atgtcatgat aataatggtt tcttagacgt caggtggcac ttttcgggga
     1561 aatgtgcgcg gaacccctat ttgtttattt ttctaaatac attcaaatat gtatccgctc
     1621 atgagacaat aaccctgata aatgcttcaa taatattgaa aaaggaagag tatgagtatt
     1681 caacatttcc gtgtcgccct tattcccttt tttgcggcat tttgccttcc tgtttttgct
     1741 cacccagaaa cgctggtgaa agtaaaagat gctgaagatc agttgggtgc acgagtgggt
     1801 tacatcgaac tggatctcaa cagcggtaag atccttgaga gttttcgccc cgaagaacgt
     1861 tttccaatga tgagcacttt taaagttctg ctatgtggcg cggtattatc ccgtgttgac
     1921 gccgggcaag agcaactcgg tcgccgcata cactattctc agaatgactt ggttgagtac
     1981 tcaccagtca cagaaaagca tcttacggat ggcatgacag taagagaatt atgcagtgct
     2041 gccataacca tgagtgataa cactgcggcc aacttacttc tgacaacgat cggaggaccg
     2101 aaggagctaa ccgctttttt gcacaacatg ggggatcatg taactcgcct tgatcgttgg
     2161 gaaccggagc tgaatgaagc cataccaaac gacgagcgtg acaccacgat gcctgcagca
     2221 atggcaacaa cgttgcgcaa actattaact ggcgaactac ttactctagc ttcccggcaa
     2281 caattaatag actggatgga ggcggataaa gttgcaggac cacttctgcg ctcggccctt
     2341 ccggctggct ggtttattgc tgataaatct ggagccggtg agcgtgggtc tcgcggtatc
     2401 attgcagcac tggggccaga tggtaagccc tcccgtatcg tagttatcta cacgacgggg
     2461 agtcaggcaa ctatggatga acgaaataga cagatcgctg agataggtgc ctcactgatt
     2521 aagcattggt aactgtcaga ccaagtttac tcatatatac tttagattga tttaaaactt
     2581 catttttaat ttaaaaggat ctaggtgaag atcctttttg ataatctcat gaccaaaatc
     2641 ccttaacgtg agttttcgtt ccactgagcg tcagaccccg tagaaaagat caaaggatct
     2701 tcttgagatc ctttttttct gcgcgtaatc tgctgcttgc aaacaaaaaa accaccgcta
     2761 ccagcggtgg tttgtttgcc ggatcaagag ctaccaactc tttttccgaa ggtaactggc
     2821 ttcagcagag cgcagatacc aaatactgtc cttctagtgt agccgtagtt aggccaccac
     2881 ttcaagaact ctgtagcacc gcctacatac ctcgctctgc taatcctgtt accagtggct
     2941 gctgccagtg gcgataagtc gtgtcttacc gggttggact caagacgata gttaccggat
     3001 aaggcgcagc ggtcgggctg aacggggggt tcgtgcacac agcccagctt ggagcgaacg
     3061 acctacaccg aactgagata cctacagcgt gagctatgag aaagcgccac gcttcccgaa
     3121 gggagaaagg cggacaggta tccggtaagc ggcagggtcg gaacaggaga gcgcacgagg
     3181 gagcttccag ggggaaacgc ctggtatctt tatagtcctg tcgggtttcg ccacctctga
     3241 cttgagcgtc gatttttgtg atgctcgtca ggggggcgga gcctatggaa aaacgccagc
     3301 aacgcggcct ttttacggtt cctggccttt tgctggcctt ttgctcacat gttctttcct
     3361 gcgttatccc ctgattctgt ggataaccgt attaccgcct ttgagtgagc tgataccgct
     3421 cgccgcagcc gaacgaccga gcgcagcgag tcagtgagcg aggaagcgga agagcgcctg
     3481 atgcggtatt ttctccttac gcatctgtgc ggtatttcac accgcaatgg tgcactctca
     3541 gtacaatctg ctctgatgcc gcatagttaa gccagtatac actccgctat cgctacgtga
     3601 ctgggtcatg gctgcgcccc gacacccgcc aacacccgct gacgcgccct gacgggcttg
     3661 tctgctcccg gcatccgctt acagacaagc tgtgaccgtc tccgggagct gcatgtgtca
     3721 gaggttttca ccgtcatcac cgaaacgcgc gaggcagctg cggtaaagct catcagcgtg
     3781 gtcgtgaagc gattcacaga tgtctgcctg ttcatccgcg tccagctcgt tgagtttctc
     3841 cagaagcgtt aatgtctggc ttctgataaa gcgggccatg ttaagggcgg ttttttcctg
     3901 tttggtcact gatgcctccg tgtaaggggg atttctgttc atgggggtaa tgataccgat
     3961 gaaacgagag aggatgctca cgatacgggt tactgatgat gaacatgccc ggttactgga
     4021 acgttgtgag ggtaaacaac tggcggtatg gatgcggcgg gaccagagaa aaatcactca
     4081 gggtcaatgc cagcgcttcg ttaatacaga tgtaggtgtt ccacagggta gccagcagca
     4141 tcctgcgatg cagatccgga acataatggt gcagggcgct gacttccgcg tttccagact
     4201 ttacgaaaca cggaaaccga agaccattca tgttgttgct caggtcgcag acgttttgca
     4261 gcagcagtcg cttcacgttc gctcgcgtat cggtgattca ttctgctaac cagtaaggca
     4321 accccgccag cctagccggg tcctcaacga caggagcacg atcatgcgca cccgtggcca
     4381 ggacccaacg ctgcccgaga tgcgccgcgt gcggctgctg gagatggcgg acgcgatgga
     4441 tatgttctgc caagggttgg tttgcgcatt cacagttctc cgcaagaatt gattggctcc
     4501 aattcttgga gtggtgaatc cgttagcgag gtgccgccgg cttccattca ggtcgaggtg
     4561 gcccggctcc atgcaccgcg acgcaacgcg gggaggcaga caaggtatag ggcggcgcct
     4621 acaatccatg ccaacccgtt ccatgtgctc gccgaggcgg cataaatcgc cgtgacgatc
     4681 agcggtccaa tgatcgaagt taggctggta agagccgcga gcgatccttg aagctgtccc
     4741 tgatggtcgt catctacctg cctggacagc atggcctgca acgcgggcat cccgatgccg
     4801 ccggaagcga gaagaatcat aatggggaag gccatccagc ctcgcgtcgc gaacgccagc
     4861 aagacgtagc ccagcgcgtc ggccgccatg ccggcgataa tggcctgctt ctcgccgaaa
     4921 cgtttggtgg cgggaccagt gacgaaggct tgagcgaggg cgtgcaagat tccgaatacc
     4981 gcaagcgaca ggccgatcat cgtcgcgctc cagcgaaagc ggtcctcgcc gaaaatgacc
     5041 cagagcgctg ccggcacctg tcctacgagt tgcatgataa agaagacagt cataagtgcg
     5101 gcgacgatag tcatgccccg cgcccaccgg aaggagctga ctgggttgaa ggctctcaag
     5161 ggcatcggtc gagatcccgg tgcctaatga gtgagctaac ttacattaat tgcgttgcgc
     5221 tcactgcccg ctttccagtc gggaaacctg tcgtgccagc tgcattaatg aatcggccaa
     5281 cgcgcgggga gaggcggttt gcgtattggg cgccagggtg gtttttcttt tcaccagtga
     5341 gacgggcaac agctgattgc ccttcaccgc ctggccctga gagagttgca gcaagcggtc
     5401 cacgctggtt tgccccagca ggcgaaaatc ctgtttgatg gtggttaacg gcgggatata
     5461 acatgagctg tcttcggtat cgtcgtatcc cactaccgag atatccgcac caacgcgcag
     5521 cccggactcg gtaatggcgc gcattgcgcc cagcgccatc tgatcgttgg caaccagcat
     5581 cgcagtggga acgatgccct cattcagcat ttgcatggtt tgttgaaaac cggacatggc
     5641 actccagtcg ccttcccgtt ccgctatcgg ctgaatttga ttgcgagtga gatatttatg
     5701 ccagccagcc agacgcagac gcgccgagac agaacttaat gggcccgcta acagcgcgat
     5761 ttgctggtga cccaatgcga ccagatgctc cacgcccagt cgcgtaccgt cttcatggga
     5821 gaaaataata ctgttgatgg gtgtctggtc agagacatca agaaataacg ccggaacatt
     5881 agtgcaggca gcttccacag caatggcatc ctggtcatcc agcggatagt taatgatcag
     5941 cccactgacg cgttgcgcga gaagattgtg caccgccgct ttacaggctt cgacgccgct
     6001 tcgttctacc atcgacacca ccacgctggc acccagttga tcggcgcgag atttaatcgc
     6061 cgcgacaatt tgcgacggcg cgtgcagggc cagactggag gtggcaacgc caatcagcaa
     6121 cgactgtttg cccgccagtt gttgtgccac gcggttggga atgtaattca gctccgccat
     6181 cgccgcttcc actttttccc gcgttttcgc agaaacgtgg ctggcctggt tcaccacgcg
     6241 ggaaacggtc tgataagaga caccggcata ctctgcgaca tcgtataacg ttactggttt
     6301 cacattcacc accctgaatt gactctcttc cgggcgctat catgccatac cgcgaaaggt
     6361 tttgcgccat tcgatggtgt ccgggatctc gacgctctcc cttatgcgac tcctgcatta
     6421 ggaagcagcc cagtagtagg ttgaggccgt tgagcaccgc cgccgcaagg aatggtgcat
     6481 gcaaggagat ggcgcccaac agtcccccgg ccacggggcc tgccaccata cccacgccga
     6541 aacaagcgct catgagcccg aagtggcgag cccgatcttc cccatcggtg atgtcggcga
     6601 tataggcgcc agcaaccgca cctgtggcgc cggtgatgcc ggccacgatg cgtccggcgt
     6661 agaggatcga gatctcgatc ccgcgaaatt aatacgactc actatagg
//
