>Addgene plasmid #125826 | pET151-GST-PP-RPN13 (19-132) R104A | depositor partial sequence | sequence record 240860 | ORF
ATGTCCCCTATACTAGGTTATTGGAAAATTAAGGGCCTTGTGCAACCCACTCGACTTCTTTTGGAATATC
TTGAAGAAAAATATGAAGAGCATTTGTATGAGCGCGATGAAGGTGATAAATGGCGAAACAAAAAGTTTGA
ATTGGGTTTGGAGTTTCCCAATCTTCCTTATTATATTGATGGTGATGTTAAATTAACACAGTCTATGGCC
ATCATACGTTATATAGCTGACAAGCACAACATGTTGGGTGGTTGTCCAAAAGAGCGTGCAGAGATTTCAA
TGCTTGAAGGAGCGGTTTTGGATATTAGATACGGTGTTTCGAGAATTGCATATAGTAAAGACTTTGAAAC
TCTCAAAGTTGATTTTCTTAGCAAGCTACCTGAAATGCTGAAAATGTTCGAAGATCGTTTATGTCATAAA
ACATATTTAAATGGTGATCATGTAACCCATCCTGACTTCATGTTGTATGACGCTCTTGATGTTGTTTTAT
ACATGGACCCAATGTGCCTGGATGCGTTCCCAAAATTAGTTTGTTTTAAAAAACGTATTGAAGCTATCCC
ACAAATTGATAAGTACTTGAAATCCAGCAAGTATATAGCATGGCCTTTGCAGGGCTGGCAAGCCACGTTT
GGTGGTGGCGACCATCCTCCAAAATCGGATCTGGAAGTTCTGTTCCAGGGGCCGTCCAACAAGTACTTGG
TGGAGTTTCGGGCGGGAAAGATGTCCCTGAAGGGGACCACCGTGACTCCGGATAAGCGGAAAGGGCTGGT
GTACATTCAGCAGACGGACGACTCGCTTATTCACTTCTGCTGGAAGGACAGGACGTCCGGGAACGTGGAA
GACGACTTGATCATCTTCCCTGACGACTGTGAGTTCAAGCGGGTGCCGCAGTGCCCCAGCGGGAGGGTCT
ACGTGCTGAAGTTCAAGGCAGGGTCCAAGGCGCTTTTCTTCTGGATGCAGGAACCCAAGACAGACCAGGA
TGAGGAGCATTGCCGGAAAGTCAACGAGTATCTGAACAACCCCCCGTAA
